>Addgene plasmid #131495 | pORANGE Rims2-GFP KI | depositor full sequence | sequence record 252029 | pORANGE Rims2-GFP KI sequence 9263 bps
ACGGTTCCTGGCCTTTTGCTGGCCTTTTGCTCACATGTGAGGGCCTATTTCCCATGATTCCTTCATATTT
GCATATACGATACAAGGCTGTTAGAGAGATAATTGGAATTAATTTGACTGTAAACACAAAGATATTAGTA
CAAAATACGTGACGTAGAAAGTAATAATTTCTTGGGTAGTTTGCAGTTTTAAAATTATGTTTTAAAATGG
ACTATCATATGCTTACCGTAACTTGAAAGTATTTCGATTTCTTGGCTTTATATATCTTGTGGAAAGGACG
AAACACCGTGCTATGAACGAGAGTAAGAGTTTTAGAGCTAGAAATAGCAAGTTAAAATAAGGCTAGTCCG
TTATCAACTTGAAAAAGTGGCACCGAGTCGGTGCTTTTTTGTTTTAGAGCTAGAAATAGCAAGTTAAAAT
AAGGCTAGTCCGTTTTTAGCGCGTGCGCCAATTCTGCAGACAAATGGCTCTAGAAGCTTTGCTATGAACG
AGAGTAAGAGGGTCTGCTAGCGGAGTGAGCAAGGGCGAGGAGCTGTTCACCGGGGTGGTGCCCATCCTGG
TCGAGCTGGACGGCGACGTAAACGGCCACAAGTTCAGCGTGTCCGGCGAGGGCGAGGGCGATGCCACCTA
CGGCAAGCTGACCCTGAAGTTCATCTGCACCACCGGCAAGCTGCCCGTGCCCTGGCCCACCCTCGTGACC
ACCCTGACCTACGGCGTGCAGTGCTTCAGCCGCTACCCCGACCACATGAAGCAGCACGACTTCTTCAAGT
CCGCCATGCCCGAAGGCTACGTCCAGGAGCGCACCATCTTCTTCAAGGACGACGGCAACTACAAGACCCG
CGCCGAGGTGAAGTTCGAGGGCGACACCCTGGTGAACCGCATCGAGCTGAAGGGCATCGACTTCAAGGAG
GACGGCAACATCCTGGGGCACAAGCTGGAGTACAACTACAACAGCCACAACGTCTATATCATGGCCGACA
AGCAGAAGAACGGCATCAAGGTGAACTTCAAGATCCGCCACAACATCGAGGACGGCAGCGTGCAGCTCGC
CGACCACTACCAGCAGAACACCCCCATCGGCGACGGCCCCGTGCTGCTGCCCGACAACCACTACCTGAGC
ACCCAGTCCGCCCTGAGCAAAGACCCCAACGAGAAGCGCGATCACATGGTCCTGCTGGAGTTCGTGACCG
CCGCCGGGATCACTCTCGGCATGGACGAGCTGTACAAGAGCGCTTGATGCTATGAACGAGAGTAAGAGGG
CTCGAGGATCCTAGGACGCGTCCTAGGACGCGTCCAGAGGTACCCGTTACATAACTTACGGTAAATGGCC
CGCCTGGCTGACCGCCCAACGACCCCCGCCCATTGACGTCAATAGTAACGCCAATAGGGACTTTCCATTG
ACGTCAATGGGTGGAGTATTTACGGTAAACTGCCCACTTGGCAGTACATCAAGTGTATCATATGCCAAGT
ACGCCCCCTATTGACGTCAATGACGGTAAATGGCCCGCCTGGCATTGTGCCCAGTACATGACCTTATGGG
ACTTTCCTACTTGGCAGTACATCTACGTATTAGTCATCGCTATTACCATGGTCGAGGTGAGCCCCACGTT
CTGCTTCACTCTCCCCATCTCCCCCCCCTCCCCACCCCCAATTTTGTATTTATTTATTTTTTAATTATTT
TGTGCAGCGATGGGGGCGGGGGGGGGGGGGGGGCGCGCGCCAGGCGGGGCGGGGCGGGGCGAGGGGCGGG
GCGGGGCGAGGCGGAGAGGTGCGGCGGCAGCCAATCAGAGCGGCGCGCTCCGAAAGTTTCCTTTTATGGC
GAGGCGGCGGCGGCGGCGGCCCTATAAAAAGCGAAGCGCGCGGCGGGCGGGAGTCGCTGCGCGCTGCCTT
CGCCCCGTGCCCCGCTCCGCCGCCGCCTCGCGCCGCCCGCCCCGGCTCTGACTGACCGCGTTACTCCCAC
AGGTGAGCGGGCGGGACGGCCCTTCTCCTCCGGGCTGTAATTAGCTGAGCAAGAGGTAAGGGTTTAAGGG
ATGGTTGGTTGGTGGGGTATTAATGTTTAATTACCTGGAGCACCTGCCTGAAATCACTTTTTTTCAGGTT
GGACCGGTGCCACCATGTACCCATACGATGTTCCAGATTACGCTTCGCCGAAGAAAAAGCGCAAGGTCGA
AGCGTCCGACAAGAAGTACAGCATCGGCCTGGACATCGGCACCAACTCTGTGGGCTGGGCCGTGATCACC
GACGAGTACAAGGTGCCCAGCAAGAAATTCAAGGTGCTGGGCAACACCGACCGGCACAGCATCAAGAAGA
ACCTGATCGGAGCCCTGCTGTTCGACAGCGGCGAAACAGCCGAGGCCACCCGGCTGAAGAGAACCGCCAG
AAGAAGATACACCAGACGGAAGAACCGGATCTGCTATCTGCAAGAGATCTTCAGCAACGAGATGGCCAAG
GTGGACGACAGCTTCTTCCACAGACTGGAAGAGTCCTTCCTGGTGGAAGAGGATAAGAAGCACGAGCGGC
ACCCCATCTTCGGCAACATCGTGGACGAGGTGGCCTACCACGAGAAGTACCCCACCATCTACCACCTGAG
AAAGAAACTGGTGGACAGCACCGACAAGGCCGACCTGCGGCTGATCTATCTGGCCCTGGCCCACATGATC
AAGTTCCGGGGCCACTTCCTGATCGAGGGCGACCTGAACCCCGACAACAGCGACGTGGACAAGCTGTTCA
TCCAGCTGGTGCAGACCTACAACCAGCTGTTCGAGGAAAACCCCATCAACGCCAGCGGCGTGGACGCCAA
GGCCATCCTGTCTGCCAGACTGAGCAAGAGCAGACGGCTGGAAAATCTGATCGCCCAGCTGCCCGGCGAG
AAGAAGAATGGCCTGTTCGGCAACCTGATTGCCCTGAGCCTGGGCCTGACCCCCAACTTCAAGAGCAACT
TCGACCTGGCCGAGGATGCCAAACTGCAGCTGAGCAAGGACACCTACGACGACGACCTGGACAACCTGCT
GGCCCAGATCGGCGACCAGTACGCCGACCTGTTTCTGGCCGCCAAGAACCTGTCCGACGCCATCCTGCTG
AGCGACATCCTGAGAGTGAACACCGAGATCACCAAGGCCCCCCTGAGCGCCTCTATGATCAAGAGATACG
ACGAGCACCACCAGGACCTGACCCTGCTGAAAGCTCTCGTGCGGCAGCAGCTGCCTGAGAAGTACAAAGA
GATTTTCTTCGACCAGAGCAAGAACGGCTACGCCGGCTACATTGACGGCGGAGCCAGCCAGGAAGAGTTC
TACAAGTTCATCAAGCCCATCCTGGAAAAGATGGACGGCACCGAGGAACTGCTCGTGAAGCTGAACAGAG
AGGACCTGCTGCGGAAGCAGCGGACCTTCGACAACGGCAGCATCCCCCACCAGATCCACCTGGGAGAGCT
GCACGCCATTCTGCGGCGGCAGGAAGATTTTTACCCATTCCTGAAGGACAACCGGGAAAAGATCGAGAAG
ATCCTGACCTTCCGCATCCCCTACTACGTGGGCCCTCTGGCCAGGGGAAACAGCAGATTCGCCTGGATGA
CCAGAAAGAGCGAGGAAACCATCACCCCCTGGAACTTCGAGGAAGTGGTGGACAAGGGCGCTTCCGCCCA
GAGCTTCATCGAGCGGATGACCAACTTCGATAAGAACCTGCCCAACGAGAAGGTGCTGCCCAAGCACAGC
CTGCTGTACGAGTACTTCACCGTGTATAACGAGCTGACCAAAGTGAAATACGTGACCGAGGGAATGAGAA
AGCCCGCCTTCCTGAGCGGCGAGCAGAAAAAGGCCATCGTGGACCTGCTGTTCAAGACCAACCGGAAAGT
GACCGTGAAGCAGCTGAAAGAGGACTACTTCAAGAAAATCGAGTGCTTCGACTCCGTGGAAATCTCCGGC
GTGGAAGATCGGTTCAACGCCTCCCTGGGCACATACCACGATCTGCTGAAAATTATCAAGGACAAGGACT
TCCTGGACAATGAGGAAAACGAGGACATTCTGGAAGATATCGTGCTGACCCTGACACTGTTTGAGGACAG
AGAGATGATCGAGGAACGGCTGAAAACCTATGCCCACCTGTTCGACGACAAAGTGATGAAGCAGCTGAAG
CGGCGGAGATACACCGGCTGGGGCAGGCTGAGCCGGAAGCTGATCAACGGCATCCGGGACAAGCAGTCCG
GCAAGACAATCCTGGATTTCCTGAAGTCCGACGGCTTCGCCAACAGAAACTTCATGCAGCTGATCCACGA
CGACAGCCTGACCTTTAAAGAGGACATCCAGAAAGCCCAGGTGTCCGGCCAGGGCGATAGCCTGCACGAG
CACATTGCCAATCTGGCCGGCAGCCCCGCCATTAAGAAGGGCATCCTGCAGACAGTGAAGGTGGTGGACG
AGCTCGTGAAAGTGATGGGCCGGCACAAGCCCGAGAACATCGTGATCGAAATGGCCAGAGAGAACCAGAC
CACCCAGAAGGGACAGAAGAACAGCCGCGAGAGAATGAAGCGGATCGAAGAGGGCATCAAAGAGCTGGGC
AGCCAGATCCTGAAAGAACACCCCGTGGAAAACACCCAGCTGCAGAACGAGAAGCTGTACCTGTACTACC
TGCAGAATGGGCGGGATATGTACGTGGACCAGGAACTGGACATCAACCGGCTGTCCGACTACGATGTGGA
CCATATCGTGCCTCAGAGCTTTCTGAAGGACGACTCCATCGACAACAAGGTGCTGACCAGAAGCGACAAG
AACCGGGGCAAGAGCGACAACGTGCCCTCCGAAGAGGTCGTGAAGAAGATGAAGAACTACTGGCGGCAGC
TGCTGAACGCCAAGCTGATTACCCAGAGAAAGTTCGACAATCTGACCAAGGCCGAGAGAGGCGGCCTGAG
CGAACTGGATAAGGCCGGCTTCATCAAGAGACAGCTGGTGGAAACCCGGCAGATCACAAAGCACGTGGCA
CAGATCCTGGACTCCCGGATGAACACTAAGTACGACGAGAATGACAAGCTGATCCGGGAAGTGAAAGTGA
TCACCCTGAAGTCCAAGCTGGTGTCCGATTTCCGGAAGGATTTCCAGTTTTACAAAGTGCGCGAGATCAA
CAACTACCACCACGCCCACGACGCCTACCTGAACGCCGTCGTGGGAACCGCCCTGATCAAAAAGTACCCT
AAGCTGGAAAGCGAGTTCGTGTACGGCGACTACAAGGTGTACGACGTGCGGAAGATGATCGCCAAGAGCG
AGCAGGAAATCGGCAAGGCTACCGCCAAGTACTTCTTCTACAGCAACATCATGAACTTTTTCAAGACCGA
GATTACCCTGGCCAACGGCGAGATCCGGAAGCGGCCTCTGATCGAGACAAACGGCGAAACCGGGGAGATC
GTGTGGGATAAGGGCCGGGATTTTGCCACCGTGCGGAAAGTGCTGAGCATGCCCCAAGTGAATATCGTGA
AAAAGACCGAGGTGCAGACAGGCGGCTTCAGCAAAGAGTCTATCCTGCCCAAGAGGAACAGCGATAAGCT
GATCGCCAGAAAGAAGGACTGGGACCCTAAGAAGTACGGCGGCTTCGACAGCCCCACCGTGGCCTATTCT
GTGCTGGTGGTGGCCAAAGTGGAAAAGGGCAAGTCCAAGAAACTGAAGAGTGTGAAAGAGCTGCTGGGGA
TCACCATCATGGAAAGAAGCAGCTTCGAGAAGAATCCCATCGACTTTCTGGAAGCCAAGGGCTACAAAGA
AGTGAAAAAGGACCTGATCATCAAGCTGCCTAAGTACTCCCTGTTCGAGCTGGAAAACGGCCGGAAGAGA
ATGCTGGCCTCTGCCGGCGAACTGCAGAAGGGAAACGAACTGGCCCTGCCCTCCAAATATGTGAACTTCC
TGTACCTGGCCAGCCACTATGAGAAGCTGAAGGGCTCCCCCGAGGATAATGAGCAGAAACAGCTGTTTGT
GGAACAGCACAAGCACTACCTGGACGAGATCATCGAGCAGATCAGCGAGTTCTCCAAGAGAGTGATCCTG
GCCGACGCTAATCTGGACAAAGTGCTGTCCGCCTACAACAAGCACCGGGATAAGCCCATCAGAGAGCAGG
CCGAGAATATCATCCACCTGTTTACCCTGACCAATCTGGGAGCCCCTGCCGCCTTCAAGTACTTTGACAC
CACCATCGACCGGAAGAGGTACACCAGCACCAAAGAGGTGCTGGACGCCACCCTGATCCACCAGAGCATC
ACCGGCCTGTACGAGACACGGATCGACCTGTCTCAGCTGGGAGGCGACAGCCCCAAGAAGAAGAGAAAGG
TGGAGGCCAGCTAAGAATTCTAACTAGAGCTCGCTGATCAGCCTCGACTGTGCCTTCTAGTTGCCAGCCA
TCTGTTGTTTGCCCCTCCCCCGTGCCTTCCTTGACCCTGGAAGGTGCCACTCCCACTGTCCTTTCCTAAT
AAAATGAGGAAATTGCATCGCATTGTCTGAGTAGGTGTCATTCTATTCTGGGGGGTGGGGTGGGGCAGGA
CAGCAAGGGGGAGGATTGGGAAGAGAATAGCAGGCATGCTGGGGAGCGGCCGCAGGAACCCCTAGTGATG
GAGTTGGCCACTCCCTCTCTGCGCGCTCGCTCGCTCACTGAGGCCGGGCGACCAAAGGTCGCCCGACGCC
CGGGCTTTGCCCGGGCGGCCTCAGTGAGCGAGCGAGCGCGCAGCTGCCTGCAGGGGCGCCTGATGCGGTA
TTTTCTCCTTACGCATCTGTGCGGTATTTCACACCGCATA
[95 nt withheld, positions 6761-6855]
T
[46 nt withheld, positions 6857-6902]
C
[141 nt withheld, positions 6904-7044]
CCTTTGACGTTGGAGTCCACGTTCTTT
[37 nt withheld, positions 7072-7108]
ACTCTATCTCGGGCTATTCTTTTGATTTATAAGGGATTTTGCCGATTTCGGTCTATTGGTTAAAAAATGA
GCTGATTTAACAAAAATTTAACGCGAATTTTAACAAAATATTAACGTTTACAATTTTATGGTGCACTCTC
AGTACAATCTGCTCTGATGCCGCATAGTTAAGCCAGCCCCGACACCCGCCAACACCCGCTGACGCGCCCT
GACGGGCTTGTCTGCTCCCGGCATCCGCTTACAGACAAGCTGTGACCGTCTCCGGGAGCTGCATGTGTCA
GAGGTTTTCACCGTCATCACCGAAACGCGCGAGACGAAAGGGCCTCGTGATACGCCTATTTTTATAGGTT
AATGTCATGATAATAATGGTTTCTTAGACGTCAGGTGGCACTTTTCGGGGAAATGTGCGCGGAACCCCTA
TTTGTTTATTTTTCTAAATACATTCAAATATGTATCCGCTCATGAGACAATAACCCTGATAAATGCTTCA
ATAATATTGAAAAAGGAAGAGTATGAGTATTCAACATTTCCGTGTCGCCCTTATTCCCTTTTTTGCGGCA
TTTTGCCTTCCTGTTTTTGCTCACCCAGAAACGCTGGTGAAAGTAAAAGATGCTGAAGATCAGTTGGGTG
CACGAGTGGGTTACATCGAACTGGATCTCAACAGCGGTAAGATCCTTGAGAGTTTTCGCCCCGAAGAACG
TTTTCCAATGATGAGCACTTTTAAAGTTCTGCTATGTGGCGCGGTATTATCCCGTATTGACGCCGGGCAA
GAGCAACTCGGTCGCCGCATACACTATTCTCAGAATGACTTGGTTGAGTACTCACCAGTCACAGAAAAGC
ATCTTACGGATGGCATGACAGTAAGAGAATTATGCAGTGCTGCCATAACCATGAGTGATAACACTGCGGC
CAACTTACTTCTGACAACGATCGGAGGACCGAAGGAGCTAACCGCTTTTTTGCACAACATGGGGGATCAT
GTAACTCGCCTTGATCGTTGGGAACCGGAGCTGAATGAAGCCATACCAAACGACGAGCGTGACACCACGA
TGCCTGTAGCAATGGCAACAACGTTGCGCAAACTATTAACTGGCGAACTACTTACTCTAGCTTCCCGGCA
ACAATTAATAGACTGGATGGAGGCGGATAAAGTTGCAGGACCACTTCTGCGCTCGGCCCTTCCGGCTGGC
TGGTTTATTGCTGATAAATCTGGAGCCGGTGAGCGTGGAAGCCGCGGTATCATTGCAGCACTGGGGCCAG
ATGGTAAGCCCTCCCGTATCGTAGTTATCTACACGACGGGGAGTCAGGCAACTATGGATGAACGAAATAG
ACAGATCGCTGAGATAGGTGCCTCACTGATTAAGCATTGGTAACTGTCAGACCAAGTTTACTCATATATA
CTTTAGATTGATTTAAAACTTCATTTTTAATTTAAAAGGATCTAGGTGAAGATCCTTTTTGATAATCTCA
TGACCAAAATCCCTTAACGTGAGTTTTCGTTCCACTGAGCGTCAGACCCCGTAGAAAAGATCAAAGGATC
TTCTTGAGATCCTTTTTTTCTGCGCGTAATCTGCTGCTTGCAAACAAAAAAACCACCGCTACCAGCGGTG
GTTTGTTTGCCGGATCAAGAGCTACCAACTCTTTTTCCGAAGGTAACTGGCTTCAGCAGAGCGCAGATAC
CAAATACTGTTCTTCTAGTGTAGCCGTAGTTAGGCCACCACTTCAAGAACTCTGTAGCACCGCCTACATA
CCTCGCTCTGCTAATCCTGTTACCAGTGGCTGCTGCCAGTGGCGATAAGTCGTGTCTTACCGGGTTGGAC
TCAAGACGATAGTTACCGGATAAGGCGCAGCGGTCGGGCTGAACGGGGGGTTCGTGCACACAGCCCAGCT
TGGAGCGAACGACCTACACCGAACTGAGATACCTACAGCGTGAGCTATGAGAAAGCGCCACGCTTCCCGA
AGGGAGAAAGGCGGACAGGTATCCGGTAAGCGGCAGGGTCGGAACAGGAGAGCGCACGAGGGAGCTTCCA
GGGGGAAACGCCTGGTATCTTTATAGTCCTGTCGGGTTTCGCCACCTCTGACTTGAGCGTCGATTTTTGT
GATGCTCGTCAGGGGGGCGGAGCCTATGGAAAAACGCCAGCAACGCGGCCTTTTT
Features (pLannotate 1.2.2; 19 found; start..end, strand, type, name):
     39..279     +  promoter       U6 promoter: RNA polymerase III promoter for human U6 snRNA
    309..384     +  misc_RNA       gRNA scaffold: guide RNA scaffold for the Streptococcus pyogenes CRISPR/Cas9 system
    391..434     +  misc_RNA       gRNA scaffold (fragment): guide RNA scaffold for the Streptococcus pyogenes CRISPR/Cas9 system
    515..1228    +  CDS            EGFP: EGFP is a basic (constitutively fluorescent) green fluorescent protein published in 1996, derived from Aequorea victoria. It is reported to be a rapidly-maturing weak dimer with moderate acid sensitivity.
   1305..1590    +  enhancer       CMV enhancer: human cytomegalovirus immediate early enhancer; contains an 18-bp deletion relative to the standard CMV enhancer
   1592..1869    +  promoter       chicken β-actin promoter: No description available
   1870..2097    +  intron         hybrid intron: hybrid between chicken β-actin (CBA) and minute virus of mice (MMV) introns (Gray et al., 2011)
   2118..2145    +  CDS            3xHA (fragment): three tandem HA epitope tags
   2178..3893    +  CDS            Cas9(N): N-terminal portion of Streptococcus pyogenes Cas9 (Zetsche et al., 2015)
   3780..6278    +  CDS            Cas9(C): C-terminal portion of Streptococcus pyogenes Cas9 (Zetsche et al., 2015)
   6348..6459    +  polyA_signal   bGH poly(A) signal: bovine growth hormone polyadenylation signal
   6564..6704    +  repeat_region  AAV2 ITR: inverted terminal repeat of adeno-associated virus serotype 2 inverted
   6709..6760    -  misc_feature   bom (fragment): basis of mobility region from pBR322
   6779..7234    +  rep_origin     f1 ori (sequence partly withheld): f1 bacteriophage origin of replication; arrow indicates direction of (+) strand synthesis
   7235..7284    -  misc_feature   bom (fragment): basis of mobility region from pBR322
   7386..7421    -  CDS            rop (fragment): Rop protein, which maintains plasmids at low copy number; rop
   7516..7620    +  promoter       AmpR promoter: bla
   7621..8481    +  CDS            AmpR: β-lactamase; bla; confers resistance to ampicillin, carbenicillin, and related antibiotics
   8652..9240    +  rep_origin     ori: high-copy-number ColE1/pMB1/pBR322/pUC origin of replication
