>Addgene plasmid #131495 | pORANGE Rims2-GFP KI | addgene full sequence | sequence record 257195 | Addgene NGS Result
ACGGTTCCTGGCCTTTTGCTGGCCTTTTGCTCACATGTGAGGGCCTATTTCCCATGATTCCTTCATATTT
GCATATACGATACAAGGCTGTTAGAGAGATAATTGGAATTAATTTGACTGTAAACACAAAGATATTAGTA
CAAAATACGTGACGTAGAAAGTAATAATTTCTTGGGTAGTTTGCAGTTTTAAAATTATGTTTTAAAATGG
ACTATCATATGCTTACCGTAACTTGAAAGTATTTCGATTTCTTGGCTTTATATATCTTGTGGAAAGGACG
AAACACCGTGCTATGAACGAGAGTAAGAGTTTTAGAGCTAGAAATAGCAAGTTAAAATAAGGCTAGTCCG
TTATCAACTTGAAAAAGTGGCACCGAGTCGGTGCTTTTTTGTTTTAGAGCTAGAAATAGCAAGTTAAAAT
AAGGCTAGTCCGTTTTTAGCGCGTGCGCCAATTCTGCAGACAAATGGCTCTAGAAGCTTTGCTATGAACG
AGAGTAAGAGGGTCTGCTAGCGGAGTGAGCAAGGGCGAGGAGCTGTTCACCGGGGTGGTGCCCATCCTGG
TCGAGCTGGACGGCGACGTAAACGGCCACAAGTTCAGCGTGTCCGGCGAGGGCGAGGGCGATGCCACCTA
CGGCAAGCTGACCCTGAAGTTCATCTGCACCACCGGCAAGCTGCCCGTGCCCTGGCCCACCCTCGTGACC
ACCCTGACCTACGGCGTGCAGTGCTTCAGCCGCTACCCCGACCACATGAAGCAGCACGACTTCTTCAAGT
CCGCCATGCCCGAAGGCTACGTCCAGGAGCGCACCATCTTCTTCAAGGACGACGGCAACTACAAGACCCG
CGCCGAGGTGAAGTTCGAGGGCGACACCCTGGTGAACCGCATCGAGCTGAAGGGCATCGACTTCAAGGAG
GACGGCAACATCCTGGGGCACAAGCTGGAGTACAACTACAACAGCCACAACGTCTATATCATGGCCGACA
AGCAGAAGAACGGCATCAAGGTGAACTTCAAGATCCGCCACAACATCGAGGACGGCAGCGTGCAGCTCGC
CGACCACTACCAGCAGAACACCCCCATCGGCGACGGCCCCGTGCTGCTGCCCGACAACCACTACCTGAGC
ACCCAGTCCGCCCTGAGCAAAGACCCCAACGAGAAGCGCGATCACATGGTCCTGCTGGAGTTCGTGACCG
CCGCCGGGATCACTCTCGGCATGGACGAGCTGTACAAGAGCGCTTGATGCTATGAACGAGAGTAAGAGGG
CTCGAGGATCCTAGGACGCGTCCTAGGACGCGTCCAGAGGTACCCGTTACATAACTTACGGTAAATGGCC
CGCCTGGCTGACCGCCCAACGACCCCCGCCCATTGACGTCAATAGTAACGCCAATAGGGACTTTCCATTG
ACGTCAATGGGTGGAGTATTTACGGTAAACTGCCCACTTGGCAGTACATCAAGTGTATCATATGCCAAGT
ACGCCCCCTATTGACGTCAATGACGGTAAATGGCCCGCCTGGCATTGTGCCCAGTACATGACCTTATGGG
ACTTTCCTACTTGGCAGTACATCTACGTATTAGTCATCGCTATTACCATGGTCGAGGTGAGCCCCACGTT
CTGCTTCACTCTCCCCATCTCCCCCCCCTCCCCACCCCCAATTTTGTATTTATTTATTTTTTAATTATTT
TGTGCAGCGATGGGGGCGGGGGGGGGGGGGGGGCGCGCGCCRGGSGGGGGGGGGGGGGGGGGGGGGGGGG
GGGGGGSGRGGSGGRGAGGTGCGGCGGCAGCCAATCAGAGCGGCGCGCTCCGAAAGTTTCCTTTTATGGC
GAGGCGGCGGCGGCGGCGGCCCTATAAAAAGCGAAGCGCGCGGCGGGCGGGAGTCGCTGCGCGCTGCCTT
CGCCCCGTGCCCCGCTCCGCCGCCGCCTCGCGCCGCCCGCCCCGGCTCTGACTGACCGCGTTACTCCCAC
AGGTGAGCGGGCGGGACGGCCCTTCTCCTCCGGGCTGTAATTAGCTGAGCAAGAGGTAAGGGTTTAAGGG
ATGGTTGGTTGGTGGGGTATTAATGTTTAATTACCTGGAGCACCTGCCTGAAATCACTTTTTTTCAGGTT
GGACCGGTGCCACCATGTACCCATACGATGTTCCAGATTACGCTTCGCCGAAGAAAAAGCGCAAGGTCGA
AGCGTCCGACAAGAAGTACAGCATCGGCCTGGACATCGGCACCAACTCTGTGGGCTGGGCCGTGATCACC
GACGAGTACAAGGTGCCCAGCAAGAAATTCAAGGTGCTGGGCAACACCGACCGGCACAGCATCAAGAAGA
ACCTGATCGGAGCCCTGCTGTTCGACAGCGGCGAAACAGCCGAGGCCACCCGGCTGAAGAGAACCGCCAG
AAGAAGATACACCAGACGGAAGAACCGGATCTGCTATCTGCAAGAGATCTTCAGCAACGAGATGGCCAAG
GTGGACGACAGCTTCTTCCACAGACTGGAAGAGTCCTTCCTGGTGGAAGAGGATAAGAAGCACGAGCGGC
ACCCCATCTTCGGCAACATCGTGGACGAGGTGGCCTACCACGAGAAGTACCCCACCATCTACCACCTGAG
AAAGAAACTGGTGGACAGCACCGACAAGGCCGACCTGCGGCTGATCTATCTGGCCCTGGCCCACATGATC
AAGTTCCGGGGCCACTTCCTGATCGAGGGCGACCTGAACCCCGACAACAGCGACGTGGACAAGCTGTTCA
TCCAGCTGGTGCAGACCTACAACCAGCTGTTCGAGGAAAACCCCATCAACGCCAGCGGCGTGGACGCCAA
GGCCATCCTGTCTGCCAGACTGAGCAAGAGCAGACGGCTGGAAAATCTGATCGCCCAGCTGCCCGGCGAG
AAGAAGAATGGCCTGTTCGGAAACCTGATTGCCCTGAGCCTGGGCCTGACCCCCAACTTCAAGAGCAACT
TCGACCTGGCCGAGGATGCCAAACTGCAGCTGAGCAAGGACACCTACGACGACGACCTGGACAACCTGCT
GGCCCAGATCGGCGACCAGTACGCCGACCTGTTTCTGGCCGCCAAGAACCTGTCCGACGCCATCCTGCTG
AGCGACATCCTGAGAGTGAACACCGAGATCACCAAGGCCCCCCTGAGCGCCTCTATGATCAAGAGATACG
ACGAGCACCACCAGGACCTGACCCTGCTGAAAGCTCTCGTGCGGCAGCAGCTGCCTGAGAAGTACAAAGA
GATTTTCTTCGACCAGAGCAAGAACGGCTACGCCGGCTACATTGACGGCGGAGCCAGCCAGGAAGAGTTC
TACAAGTTCATCAAGCCCATCCTGGAAAAGATGGACGGCACCGAGGAACTGCTCGTGAAGCTGAACAGAG
AGGACCTGCTGCGGAAGCAGCGGACCTTCGACAACGGCAGCATCCCCCACCAGATCCACCTGGGAGAGCT
GCACGCCATTCTGCGGCGGCAGGAAGATTTTTACCCATTCCTGAAGGACAACCGGGAAAAGATCGAGAAG
ATCCTGACCTTCCGCATCCCCTACTACGTGGGCCCTCTGGCCAGGGGAAACAGCAGATTCGCCTGGATGA
CCAGAAAGAGCGAGGAAACCATCACCCCCTGGAACTTCGAGGAAGTGGTGGACAAGGGCGCTTCCGCCCA
GAGCTTCATCGAGCGGATGACCAACTTCGATAAGAACCTGCCCAACGAGAAGGTGCTGCCCAAGCACAGC
CTGCTGTACGAGTACTTCACCGTGTATAACGAGCTGACCAAAGTGAAATACGTGACCGAGGGAATGAGAA
AGCCCGCCTTCCTGAGCGGCGAGCAGAAAAAGGCCATCGTGGACCTGCTGTTCAAGACCAACCGGAAAGT
GACCGTGAAGCAGCTGAAAGAGGACTACTTCAAGAAAATCGAGTGCTTCGACTCCGTGGAAATCTCCGGC
GTGGAAGATCGGTTCAACGCCTCCCTGGGCACATACCACGATCTGCTGAAAATTATCAAGGACAAGGACT
TCCTGGACAATGAGGAAAACGAGGACATTCTGGAAGATATCGTGCTGACCCTGACACTGTTTGAGGACAG
AGAGATGATCGAGGAACGGCTGAAAACCTATGCCCACCTGTTCGACGACAAAGTGATGAAGCAGCTGAAG
CGGCGGAGATACACCGGCTGGGGCAGGCTGAGCCGGAAGCTGATCAACGGCATCCGGGACAAGCAGTCCG
GCAAGACAATCCTGGATTTCCTGAAGTCCGACGGCTTCGCCAACAGAAACTTCATGCAGCTGATCCACGA
CGACAGCCTGACCTTTAAAGAGGACATCCAGAAAGCCCAGGTGTCCGGCCAGGGCGATAGCCTGCACGAG
CACATTGCCAATCTGGCCGGCAGCCCCGCCATTAAGAAGGGCATCCTGCAGACAGTGAAGGTGGTGGACG
AGCTCGTGAAAGTGATGGGCCGGCACAAGCCCGAGAACATCGTGATCGAAATGGCCAGAGAGAACCAGAC
CACCCAGAAGGGACAGAAGAACAGCCGCGAGAGAATGAAGCGGATCGAAGAGGGCATCAAAGAGCTGGGC
AGCCAGATCCTGAAAGAACACCCCGTGGAAAACACCCAGCTGCAGAACGAGAAGCTGTACCTGTACTACC
TGCAGAATGGGCGGGATATGTACGTGGACCAGGAACTGGACATCAACCGGCTGTCCGACTACGATGTGGA
CCATATCGTGCCTCAGAGCTTTCTGAAGGACGACTCCATCGACAACAAGGTGCTGACCAGAAGCGACAAG
AACCGGGGCAAGAGCGACAACGTGCCCTCCGAAGAGGTCGTGAAGAAGATGAAGAACTACTGGCGGCAGC
TGCTGAACGCCAAGCTGATTACCCAGAGAAAGTTCGACAATCTGACCAAGGCCGAGAGAGGCGGCCTGAG
CGAACTGGATAAGGCCGGCTTCATCAAGAGACAGCTGGTGGAAACCCGGCAGATCACAAAGCACGTGGCA
CAGATCCTGGACTCCCGGATGAACACTAAGTACGACGAGAATGACAAGCTGATCCGGGAAGTGAAAGTGA
TCACCCTGAAGTCCAAGCTGGTGTCCGATTTCCGGAAGGATTTCCAGTTTTACAAAGTGCGCGAGATCAA
CAACTACCACCACGCCCACGACGCCTACCTGAACGCCGTCGTGGGAACCGCCCTGATCAAAAAGTACCCT
AAGCTGGAAAGCGAGTTCGTGTACGGCGACTACAAGGTGTACGACGTGCGGAAGATGATCGCCAAGAGCG
AGCAGGAAATCGGCAAGGCTACCGCCAAGTACTTCTTCTACAGCAACATCATGAACTTTTTCAAGACCGA
GATTACCCTGGCCAACGGCGAGATCCGGAAGCGGCCTCTGATCGAGACAAACGGCGAAACCGGGGAGATC
GTGTGGGATAAGGGCCGGGATTTTGCCACCGTGCGGAAAGTGCTGAGCATGCCCCAAGTGAATATCGTGA
AAAAGACCGAGGTGCAGACAGGCGGCTTCAGCAAAGAGTCTATCCTGCCCAAGAGGAACAGCGATAAGCT
GATCGCCAGAAAGAAGGACTGGGACCCTAAGAAGTACGGCGGCTTCGACAGCCCCACCGTGGCCTATTCT
GTGCTGGTGGTGGCCAAAGTGGAAAAGGGCAAGTCCAAGAAACTGAAGAGTGTGAAAGAGCTGCTGGGGA
TCACCATCATGGAAAGAAGCAGCTTCGAGAAGAATCCCATCGACTTTCTGGAAGCCAAGGGCTACAAAGA
AGTGAAAAAGGACCTGATCATCAAGCTGCCTAAGTACTCCCTGTTCGAGCTGGAAAACGGCCGGAAGAGA
ATGCTGGCCTCTGCCGGCGAACTGCAGAAGGGAAACGAACTGGCCCTGCCCTCCAAATATGTGAACTTCC
TGTACCTGGCCAGCCACTATGAGAAGCTGAAGGGCTCCCCCGAGGATAATGAGCAGAAACAGCTGTTTGT
GGAACAGCACAAGCACTACCTGGACGAGATCATCGAGCAGATCAGCGAGTTCTCCAAGAGAGTGATCCTG
GCCGACGCTAATCTGGACAAAGTGCTGTCCGCCTACAACAAGCACCGGGATAAGCCCATCAGAGAGCAGG
CCGAGAATATCATCCACCTGTTTACCCTGACCAATCTGGGAGCCCCTGCCGCCTTCAAGTACTTTGACAC
CACCATCGACCGGAAGAGGTACACCAGCACCAAAGAGGTGCTGGACGCCACCCTGATCCACCAGAGCATC
ACCGGCCTGTACGAGACACGGATCGACCTGTCTCAGCTGGGAGGCGACAGCCCCAAGAAGAAGAGAAAGG
TGGAGGCCAGCTAAGAATTCTAACTAGAGCTCGCTGATCAGCCTCGACTGTGCCTTCTAGTTGCCAGCCA
TCTGTTGTTTGCCCCTCCCCCGTGCCTTCCTTGACCCTGGAAGGTGCCACTCCCACTGTCCTTTCCTAAT
AAAATGAGGAAATTGCATCGCATTGTCTGAGTAGGTGTCATTCTATTCTGGGGGGTGGGGTGGGGCAGGA
CAGCAAGGGGGAGGATTGGGAAGAGAATAGCAGGCATGCTGGGGAGCGGCCGCAGGAACCCCTAGTGATG
GAGTTGGCCACTCCCTCTCTGCGCGCTCGCTCGCTCACTGAGGCCGGGCGACCAAAGGTCGCCCGACGCC
CGGGCTTTGCCCGGGCGGCCTCAGTGAGCGAGCGAGCGCGCAGCTGCCTGCAGGGGCGCCTGATGCGGTA
TTTTCTCCTTACGCATCTGTGCGGTATTTCACACCGCATA
[95 nt withheld, positions 6761-6855]
T
[46 nt withheld, positions 6857-6902]
C
[141 nt withheld, positions 6904-7044]
CCTTTGACGTTGGAGTCCACGTTCTTT
[37 nt withheld, positions 7072-7108]
ACTCTATCTCGGGCTATTCTTTTGATTTATAAGGGATTTTGCCGATTTCGGTCTATTGGTTAAAAAATGA
GCTGATTTAACAAAAATTTAACGCGAATTTTAACAAAATATTAACGTTTACAATTTTATGGTGCACTCTC
AGTACAATCTGCTCTGATGCCGCATAGTTAAGCCAGCCCCGACACCCGCCAACACCCGCTGACGCGCCCT
GACGGGCTTGTCTGCTCCCGGCATCCGCTTACAGACAAGCTGTGACCGTCTCCGGGAGCTGCATGTGTCA
GAGGTTTTCACCGTCATCACCGAAACGCGCGAGACGAAAGGGCCTCGTGATACGCCTATTTTTATAGGTT
AATGTCATGATAATAATGGTTTCTTAGACGTCAGGTGGCACTTTTCGGGGAAATGTGCGCGGAACCCCTA
TTTGTTTATTTTTCTAAATACATTCAAATATGTATCCGCTCATGAGACAATAACCCTGATAAATGCTTCA
ATAATATTGAAAAAGGAAGAGTATGAGTATTCAACATTTCCGTGTCGCCCTTATTCCCTTTTTTGCGGCA
TTTTGCCTTCCTGTTTTTGCTCACCCAGAAACGCTGGTGAAAGTAAAAGATGCTGAAGATCAGTTGGGTG
CACGAGTGGGTTACATCGAACTGGATCTCAACAGCGGTAAGATCCTTGAGAGTTTTCGCCCCGAAGAACG
TTTTCCAATGATGAGCACTTTTAAAGTTCTGCTATGTGGCGCGGTATTATCCCGTATTGACGCCGGGCAA
GAGCAACTCGGTCGCCGCATACACTATTCTCAGAATGACTTGGTTGAGTACTCACCAGTCACAGAAAAGC
ATCTTACGGATGGCATGACAGTAAGAGAATTATGCAGTGCTGCCATAACCATGAGTGATAACACTGCGGC
CAACTTACTTCTGACAACGATCGGAGGACCGAAGGAGCTAACCGCTTTTTTGCACAACATGGGGGATCAT
GTAACTCGCCTTGATCGTTGGGAACCGGAGCTGAATGAAGCCATACCAAACGACGAGCGTGACACCACGA
TGCCTGTAGCAATGGCAACAACGTTGCGCAAACTATTAACTGGCGAACTACTTACTCTAGCTTCCCGGCA
ACAATTAATAGACTGGATGGAGGCGGATAAAGTTGCAGGACCACTTCTGCGCTCGGCCCTTCCGGCTGGC
TGGTTTATTGCTGATAAATCTGGAGCCGGTGAGCGTGGAAGCCGCGGTATCATTGCAGCACTGGGGCCAG
ATGGTAAGCCCTCCCGTATCGTAGTTATCTACACGACGGGGAGTCAGGCAACTATGGATGAACGAAATAG
ACAGATCGCTGAGATAGGTGCCTCACTGATTAAGCATTGGTAACTGTCAGACCAAGTTTACTCATATATA
CTTTAGATTGATTTAAAACTTCATTTTTAATTTAAAAGGATCTAGGTGAAGATCCTTTTTGATAATCTCA
TGACCAAAATCCCTTAACGTGAGTTTTCGTTCCACTGAGCGTCAGACCCCGTAGAAAAGATCAAAGGATC
TTCTTGAGATCCTTTTTTTCTGCGCGTAATCTGCTGCTTGCAAACAAAAAAACCACCGCTACCAGCGGTG
GTTTGTTTGCCGGATCAAGAGCTACCAACTCTTTTTCCGAAGGTAACTGGCTTCAGCAGAGCGCAGATAC
CAAATACTGTTCTTCTAGTGTAGCCGTAGTTAGGCCACCACTTCAAGAACTCTGTAGCACCGCCTACATA
CCTCGCTCTGCTAATCCTGTTACCAGTGGCTGCTGCCAGTGGCGATAAGTCGTGTCTTACCGGGTTGGAC
TCAAGACGATAGTTACCGGATAAGGCGCAGCGGTCGGGCTGAACGGGGGGTTCGTGCACACAGCCCAGCT
TGGAGCGAACGACCTACACCGAACTGAGATACCTACAGCGTGAGCTATGAGAAAGCGCCACGCTTCCCGA
AGGGAGAAAGGCGGACAGGTATCCGGTAAGCGGCAGGGTCGGAACAGGAGAGCGCACGAGGGAGCTTCCA
GGGGGAAACGCCTGGTATCTTTATAGTCCTGTCGGGTTTCGCCACCTCTGACTTGAGCGTCGATTTTTGT
GATGCTCGTCAGGGGGGCGGAGCCTATGGAAAAACGCCAGCAACGCGGCCTTTTT
Features (pLannotate 1.2.2; 19 found; start..end, strand, type, name):
     39..279     +  promoter       U6 promoter: RNA polymerase III promoter for human U6 snRNA
    309..384     +  misc_RNA       gRNA scaffold: guide RNA scaffold for the Streptococcus pyogenes CRISPR/Cas9 system
    391..434     +  misc_RNA       gRNA scaffold (fragment): guide RNA scaffold for the Streptococcus pyogenes CRISPR/Cas9 system
    515..1228    +  CDS            EGFP: EGFP is a basic (constitutively fluorescent) green fluorescent protein published in 1996, derived from Aequorea victoria. It is reported to be a rapidly-maturing weak dimer with moderate acid sensitivity.
   1305..1590    +  enhancer       CMV enhancer: human cytomegalovirus immediate early enhancer; contains an 18-bp deletion relative to the standard CMV enhancer
   1592..1869    +  promoter       chicken β-actin promoter: No description available
   1870..2097    +  intron         hybrid intron: hybrid between chicken β-actin (CBA) and minute virus of mice (MMV) introns (Gray et al., 2011)
   2118..2145    +  CDS            3xHA (fragment): three tandem HA epitope tags
   2178..3779    +  CDS            Cas9(N): N-terminal portion of Streptococcus pyogenes Cas9 (Zetsche et al., 2015)
   3780..6278    +  CDS            Cas9(C): C-terminal portion of Streptococcus pyogenes Cas9 (Zetsche et al., 2015)
   6348..6459    +  polyA_signal   bGH poly(A) signal: bovine growth hormone polyadenylation signal
   6564..6704    +  repeat_region  AAV2 ITR: inverted terminal repeat of adeno-associated virus serotype 2 inverted
   6709..6760    -  misc_feature   bom (fragment): basis of mobility region from pBR322
   6779..7234    +  rep_origin     f1 ori (sequence partly withheld): f1 bacteriophage origin of replication; arrow indicates direction of (+) strand synthesis
   7235..7284    -  misc_feature   bom (fragment): basis of mobility region from pBR322
   7386..7421    -  CDS            rop (fragment): Rop protein, which maintains plasmids at low copy number; rop
   7516..7620    +  promoter       AmpR promoter: bla
   7621..8481    +  CDS            AmpR: β-lactamase; bla; confers resistance to ampicillin, carbenicillin, and related antibiotics
   8652..9240    +  rep_origin     ori: high-copy-number ColE1/pMB1/pBR322/pUC origin of replication
