[The description below was written by a language model from this plasmid's Addgene catalogue record and pLannotate feature annotations shown in this document.]
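Description:
pORANGE Rims2-GFP KI is a single-plasmid CRISPR/Cas9 knock-in construct built on the pORANGE mammalian expression backbone. It is designed to tag the endogenous presynaptic protein RIM2 (Rims2) with GFP at its C-terminus, at amino acid position S1551. The target gene is listed for both mouse and rat. The plasmid is propagated in E. coli at high copy from a ColE1/pUC-type origin under ampicillin selection (AmpR with its own bla promoter). The backbone also carries an f1 origin, small pBR322-derived bom and rop fragments, and a single annotated AAV2 ITR. With only one ITR detected, the record does not support describing it as a packageable AAV genome.

The payload combines three functional units. A human U6 Pol III promoter drives a Rims2-targeting guide RNA fused to the S. pyogenes gRNA scaffold; a second, partial scaffold fragment is annotated just downstream. Next comes a promoterless EGFP coding sequence that serves as the donor. It has no annotated promoter or polyadenylation signal of its own, so fluorescence should depend on in-frame integration into the Rims2 locus and expression under endogenous regulation. The record does not annotate the sequences flanking the donor, so the exact integration mechanism is not stated. Finally, a Cbh promoter (CMV enhancer, chicken β-actin promoter and hybrid intron) expresses S. pyogenes Cas9, terminated by a bGH poly(A) signal. The Cas9 is annotated as adjoining N- and C-terminal portions and is preceded by an HA tag fragment. The two sequence records, both 9,263 nt, give essentially identical annotations. The plasmid belongs to a toolbox for epitope tagging of endogenous proteins in neurons.
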