Addgene plasmid #131495: pORANGE Rims2-GFP KI
Purpose: Endogenous tagging of RIM2: C-terminal (amino acid position: S1551)
Depositing lab: Harold MacGillavry. Publication: ORANGE: A CRISPR/Cas9-based genome editing toolbox for epitope tagging of endogenous proteins in neurons. Willems J, de Jong APH, Scheefhals N, Mertens E, Catsburg LAE, Poorthuis RB, de Winter F, Verhaagen J, Meye FJ, MacGillavry HD. PLoS Biol. 2020 Apr 10;18(4):e3000665. doi: 10.1371/journal.pbio.3000665. PubMed 32275651.
Backbone
  Vector backbone: pORANGE
  Backbone size w/o insert (bp): 9263
  Vector type: Mammalian Expression
Growth in bacteria
  Bacterial resistance: Ampicillin, 100 μg/mL
  Growth temperature: 37°C
  Growth strain: DH5alpha
  Copy number: High Copy
Gene/Insert
  Gene/Insert name: gRNA and GFP donor
  gRNA/shRNA sequence: gTGCTATGAACGAGAGTAAGA
  Species: M. musculus (mouse), R. norvegicus (rat)
  Entrez Gene: Rims2 (a.k.a. Nim2, Rim2); Rims2 (a.k.a. 2810036I15Rik, RIM2, Rab3ip2, Rim2(+40A), Rim2(+44A), Rim2(+4A), Serg2, Syt3-rs, mKIAA0751)
  Promoter: U6 and Cbh
  Cloning method: Restriction Enzyme; 5′ cloning site Unknown (unknown if destroyed); 3′ cloning site Unknown (unknown if destroyed)
  Sequencing primers: 5′ aaggctgttagagagataattggaa; 3′ cgggccatttaccgtaagtt
Terms and licenses: Academic/Nonprofit Terms; Industry Terms: Not Available to Industry
How to cite: pORANGE Rims2-GFP KI was a gift from Harold MacGillavry (Addgene plasmid # 131495 ; http://n2t.net/addgene:131495 ; RRID:Addgene_131495)
